>Addgene plasmid #83313 | pQE30-roGFP1-iL | addgene partial sequence | sequence record 162184 | pQE-F2 5'-CGGATAACAATTTCACACAG-3'
ACTATGAGAGGATCGCATCACCATCACCATCACGGATCCATGAGTAAAGGAGAAGAACTTTTCACTGGAG
TTGTCCCAATTCTTGTTGAATTAGATGGTGATGTTAATGGGCACAAATTTTCTGTCAGTGGAGAGGGTGA
AGGTGATGCAACATACGGAAAACTTACCCTTAAATTTATTTCCACTACTGGAAAACTACCTGTTCCATGG
CCAACACTTGTCACTACTCTGAGTTATGGTGTTCAATGCTTTTCAAGATACCCAGATCATATGAAACGGC
ATGACTTTTTCAAGAGTGCCATGCCCGAAGGTTATGTACAGGAAAGAACTATAAGCTTCAAAGATGACGG
GAACTACAAGACACGTGCTGAAGTCAAGTTTGAAGGTGATACCCTTGTTAATAGAATCGAGTTAAAAGGT
ATTGATTTTAAAGAAGATGGAAACATTCTTGGACACAAATTGGAATACAACTATAACTGCTTGAGCAATG
TATACATCACGGCAGACAAACAAAAGAATGGAATCAAAGCGAACTTCAAAACCAGACACAACATTGAAGA
TGGAAGCGTTCAACTAGCAGACCATTATCAACAAAATACTCCAATTGGCGATGGCCCTGTCCTTTTACCA
GACAACCATTACCTGTCCACATGCTCTGCCCTTTCGAAAGATCCCAACGAAAAGAGAGACCACATGGTCC
TTCTTGAGTTTGTAACAGCTGCTGGGATTACACATGGCATGGATGAACTATACAAATAATAACGATCCGA
GCTCGAGATCTGCAGCCAAGCTTAATTAGCTGAGCTTGGACTCCTGTTGATAGATCCAGTAATGACCTCA
GAACTCCATCTGGATT
