>Addgene plasmid #83313 | pQE30-roGFP1-iL | addgene partial sequence | sequence record 162185 | T0term-R 5'-GCGGCAACCGAGCGTTC-3'
ATCGTTATTATTTGTATAGTTCATCCATGCCATGTGTAATCCCAGCAGCTGTTACAAACTCAAGAAGGAC
CATGTGGTCTCTCTTTTCGTTGGGATCTTTCGAAAGGGCAGAGCATGTGGACAGGTAATGGTTGTCTGGT
AAAAGGACAGGGCCATCGCCAATTGGAGTATTTTGTTGATAATGGTCTGCTAGTTGAACGCTTCCATCTT
CAATGTTGTGTCTGGTTTTGAAGTTCGCTTTGATTCCATTCTTTTGTTTGTCTGCCGTGATGTATACATT
GCTCAAGCAGTTATAGTTGTATTCCAATTTGTGTCCAAGAATGTTTCCATCTTCTTTAAAATCAATACCT
TTTAACTCGATTCTATTAACAAGGGTATCACCTTCAAACTTGACTTCAGCACGTGTCTTGTAGTTCCCGT
CATCTTTGAAGCTTATAGTTCTTTCCTGTACATAACCTTCGGGCATGGCACTCTTGAAAAAGTCATGCCG
TTTCATATGATCTGGGTATCTTGAAAAGCATTGAACACCATAACTCAGAGTAGTGACAAGTGTTGGCCAT
GGAACAGGTAGTTTTCCAGTAGTGGAAATAAATTTAAGGGTAAGTTTTCCGTATGTTGCATCACCTTCAC
CCTCTCCACTGACAGA
