[The description below was written by a language model from this plasmid's Addgene catalogue record.]
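Description:
pQE30-roGFP1-iL is a bacterial expression plasmid built on the commercial pQE30 backbone (about 3.4 kb without insert) and carrying an insert of roughly 780 bp that encodes roGFP1-iL, a redox-sensitive variant of jellyfish green fluorescent protein. The plasmid is propagated in E. coli under ampicillin selection. The record lists its copy number as unknown and includes no feature table, so the origin of replication and other backbone elements are not itemised.

The coding sequence sits between BamHI and HindIII sites, both retained, downstream of the T5 promoter. It is in frame with an N-terminal 6xHis tag supplied by the backbone, which allows purification by metal-affinity chromatography. The stated purpose is inducible expression in bacteria, although the record does not name the operator elements or the inducer.

The protein derives from roGFP1, which carries C48S, S147C and Q204C. The two engineered cysteines at positions 147 and 204 lie on the surface of the beta-barrel and can form a reversible disulfide, so the fluorescence properties report the redox state. The "iL" designation refers to a leucine inserted after Cys147, next to position 148, and the record also lists H148S, F64L, F99S, M153T, V163A and I167T. According to the associated publication title, this family of indicators was developed for relatively oxidizing subcellular environments. The construct is therefore suited to producing recombinant His-tagged sensor protein for in vitro characterisation, or to expressing the probe directly in bacteria.
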