Addgene plasmid #83313: pQE30-roGFP1-iL
Purpose: Inducible expression of redox sensitive GFP in bacteria
Depositing lab: S. James Remington. Depositing organization: University of Oregon. Publication: Development of a family of redox-sensitive green fluorescent protein indicators for use in relatively oxidizing subcellular environments. Lohman JR, Remington SJ. Biochemistry. 2008 Aug 19;47(33):8678-88. doi: 10.1021/bi800498g. Epub 2008 Jul 25. PubMed 18652491.
Backbone
  Vector backbone: pQE30
  Backbone manufacturer: Qiagen
  Backbone size w/o insert (bp): 3400
  Vector type: Bacterial Expression
Growth in bacteria
  Bacterial resistance: Ampicillin, 100 μg/mL
  Growth temperature: 37°C
  Growth strain: DH5alpha
  Copy number: Unknown
Gene/Insert
  Gene/Insert name: roGFP1-iL (alt name: ro1/iL)
  Species: jellyfish
  Insert size (bp): 780
  Mutation: ro1(C48S/S147C/Q204C) plus X insertion, iL between 147C and H148S/F64L/F99S/M153T/V163A/I167T
  Promoter: T5
  Tag / fusion protein: 6xHIS (N terminal on backbone)
  Cloning method: Restriction Enzyme; 5′ cloning site BamHI (not destroyed); 3′ cloning site HindIII (not destroyed)
  Sequencing primers: 5′ pQE-F2; 3′ T0term-R
Terms and licenses: Academic/Nonprofit Terms; Industry Terms: Not Available to Industry
How to cite: pQE30-roGFP1-iL was a gift from S. James Remington (Addgene plasmid # 83313 ; http://n2t.net/addgene:83313 ; RRID:Addgene_83313)
